Addgene plasmid #178707: pAAV-VTKS2-Dreadd-hM3Dq-HA-P2A-tBFP
Purpose: AAV vector for Cre-dependent transgene expression of Dreadd-hM3Dq-HA-P2A-tBFP in neurons under the control of the hSyn1 promoter (Kugler et al 2003)
Depositing lab: Jordane Dimidschstein. Depositing organization: Broad Institute. Publication: A versatile viral toolkit for functional discovery in the nervous system. Pouchelon G, Vergara J, McMahon J, Gorissen BL, Lin JD, Vormstein-Schneider D, Niehaus JL, Burbridge TJ, Wester JC, Sherer M, Fernandez-Otero M, Allaway KC, Pelkey K, Chittajallu R, McBain CJ, Fan M, Nasse JS, Wildenberg GA, Fishell G, Dimidschstein J. Cell Rep Methods. 2022 May 26;2(6):100225. doi: 10.1016/j.crmeth.2022.100225. eCollection 2022 Jun 20. PubMed 35784651.
Backbone
  Vector backbone: pAAV-VTKS2
  Vector type: AAV
Growth in bacteria
  Bacterial resistance: Ampicillin, 100 μg/mL
  Growth temperature: 37°C
  Growth strain: NEB Stable
  Copy number: High Copy
Gene/Insert
  Gene/Insert name: Dreadd-hM3Dq-HA-P2A-tBFP
  Species: Synthetic
  Promoter: hSyn
  Cloning method: Gibson Cloning
  Sequencing primers: 5′ n/a
Terms and licenses: Academic/Nonprofit Terms; Industry Terms: Not Available to Industry
How to cite: pAAV-VTKS2-Dreadd-hM3Dq-HA-P2A-tBFP was a gift from Jordane Dimidschstein (Addgene plasmid # 178707 ; http://n2t.net/addgene:178707 ; RRID:Addgene_178707)
