[The description below was written by a language model from this plasmid's Addgene catalogue record and pLannotate feature annotations shown in this document.]
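Description:
pAAV-VTKS2-Dreadd-hM3Dq-HA-P2A-tBFP is an adeno-associated virus transfer plasmid built on the pAAV-VTKS2 backbone, part of a viral toolkit for functional studies in the nervous system. It is propagated in bacteria as a high-copy plasmid through a ColE1/pUC-type origin and selected with ampicillin via the β-lactamase gene; an f1 phage origin is also present. The sequenced record is about 7.1 kb. AAV2 inverted terminal repeats flank the expression cassette and allow it to be packaged into recombinant AAV particles. The annotation detects a full ITR downstream of the cassette but only short ITR fragments upstream.

The payload is driven by the human synapsin I (hSyn) promoter, which restricts expression to neurons. The coding cassette sits in reverse orientation relative to the promoter and is bracketed by paired lox2272 and loxP sites in opposing orientation, the standard double-floxed inverted (DIO/FLEx) arrangement. Without Cre the open reading frame is antisense and silent. Cre recombinase inverts it and then excises sites so that it is locked in the sense orientation, confining expression to Cre-positive neurons.

The insert encodes the hM3Dq DREADD, an engineered human M3 muscarinic receptor (annotated as CHRM3) that couples to Gq signalling and is used for chemogenetic activation of neurons by a designer ligand. It carries an HA epitope tag, annotated adjacent to the receptor's start, for immunodetection. According to the construct name, a P2A self-cleaving peptide links it to TagBFP, so that expressing cells are marked by blue fluorescence as a separate protein. A WPRE enhances transcript stability and expression, and a bovine growth hormone polyadenylation signal terminates the transcript.
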