Features (pLannotate 1.2.2; 22 found; start..end, strand, type, name):
     12..39      +  repeat_region  AAV2 ITR (fragment): inverted terminal repeat of adeno-associated virus serotype 2 inverted
     68..95      +  repeat_region  AAV2 ITR (fragment): inverted terminal repeat of adeno-associated virus serotype 2 inverted
    158..605     +  promoter       hSyn promoter: human synapsin I promoter; confers neuron-specific expression (Kügler et al., 2003)
    629..662     +  protein_bind   lox2272: Cre-mediated recombination occurs in the 8-bp core sequence (GGATACTT). lox2272 sites are compatible with each other, but incompatible with loxP or loxN sites (Lee and Saito, 1988). Cre recombinase
    663..712     -  intron         β-globin intron (fragment): internally truncated intron from human β-globin
    713..746     +  protein_bind   loxP: Cre-mediated recombination occurs in the 8-bp core sequence (GCATACAT). Cre recombinase
    767..1465    -  CDS            TagBFP: monomeric blue fluorescent protein mammalian codon-optimized
   1544..3310    -  CDS            CHRM3: ACM3_HUMAN - Experimental evidence at protein level: Swiss-Prot protein existence level 1. The muscarinic acetylcholine receptor mediates various cellular responses, including inhibition of adenylate cyclase, breakdown of phosphoinositides and modulation of potassium channels through the action of G proteins. Primary transducing effect is Pi turnover. From Homo sapiens (Human).
   3311..3337    -  CDS            3xHA (fragment): three tandem HA epitope tags
   3372..3405    -  protein_bind   lox2272: Cre-mediated recombination occurs in the 8-bp core sequence (GGATACTT). lox2272 sites are compatible with each other, but incompatible with loxP or loxN sites (Lee and Saito, 1988). Cre recombinase
   3406..3455    -  intron         β-globin intron (fragment): internally truncated intron from human β-globin
   3456..3489    -  protein_bind   loxP: Cre-mediated recombination occurs in the 8-bp core sequence (GCATACAT). Cre recombinase
   3498..4086    +  misc_feature   WPRE: woodchuck hepatitis virus posttranscriptional regulatory element
   4094..4318    +  polyA_signal   bGH poly(A) signal: bovine growth hormone polyadenylation signal
   4320..4460    +  repeat_region  AAV2 ITR: inverted terminal repeat of adeno-associated virus serotype 2 inverted
   4465..4516    -  misc_feature   bom (fragment): basis of mobility region from pBR322
   4535..4990    +  rep_origin     f1 ori (sequence partly withheld): f1 bacteriophage origin of replication; arrow indicates direction of (+) strand synthesis
   4991..5040    -  misc_feature   bom (fragment): basis of mobility region from pBR322
   5142..5177    -  CDS            rop (fragment): Rop protein, which maintains plasmids at low copy number; rop
   5272..5376    +  promoter       AmpR promoter: bla
   5377..6237    +  CDS            AmpR: β-lactamase; bla; confers resistance to ampicillin, carbenicillin, and related antibiotics
   6408..6996    +  rep_origin     ori: high-copy-number ColE1/pMB1/pBR322/pUC origin of replication
>Addgene plasmid #178707 | pAAV-VTKS2-Dreadd-hM3Dq-HA-P2A-tBFP | addgene full sequence | sequence record 355043 | Addgene NGS Result
CCTGCAGGCAGCTGCGCGCTCGCTCGCTCACTGAGGCCGCCCGGGCGTCGGGCGACCTTTGGTCGCCCGG
CCTCAGTGAGCGAGCGAGCGCGCAGAGAGGGAGTGGCCAACTCCATCACTAGGGGTTCCTGCTAGACTGC
AGAGGGCCCTGCGTATGAGTGCAAGTGGGTTTTAGGACCAGGATGAGGCGGGGTGGGGGTGCCTACCTGA
CGACCGACCCCGACCCACTGGACAAGCACCCAACCCCCATTCCCCAAATTGCGCATCCCCTATCAGAGAG
GGGGAGGGGAAACAGGATGCGGCGAGGCGCGTGCGCACTGCCAGCTTCAGCACCGCGGACAGTGCCTTCG
CCCCCGCCTGGCGGCGCGCGCCACCGCCGCCTCAGCACTGAAGGCGCGCTGACGTCACTCGCCGGTCCCC
CGCAAACTCCCCTTCCCGGCCACCTTGGTCGCGTCCGCGCCGCCGCCGGCCCAGCCGGACCGCACCACGC
GAGGCGCGAGATAGGGGGGCACGGGCGCGACCATCTGCGCTGCGGCGCCGGCGACTCAGCGCTGCCTCAG
TCTGCGGTGGGCAGCGGAGGAGTCGTGTCGTGCCTGAGAGCGCAGTCAGATATCGTTTAAACTCCGGAAT
AACTTCGTATAGGATACTTTATACGAAGTTATGCAGAATGGTAGCTGGATTGTAGCTGCTATTAGCAATA
TGAAACCTCTTAATAACTTCGTATAGCATACATTATACGAAGTTATAACGCGCCACTAGTGAATTCTTAA
TTAAGCTTGTGCCCCAGTTTGCTAGGGAGGTCGCAGTATCTGGCCACTGCCACCTCGTGCTGCTCGACGT
AGGTCTCGTTGTTGGCCTCCTTGATTCTTTCCAGTCTGTAGTCCACATAGTAGACGCCAGGCATCTTGAG
GTTCTTAGCGGGTTTCTTGGATCTATATGTGGTCTTGATGTTTGCGATCAGATGGCTCCCGCCCACGAGC
TTCAGGGCCATGTCGTTTCTGCCTTCCAGGCCGCCGTCAGCGGGGTACAGCGTCTCGGTGAAGGCCTCCC
AGCCGAGTGTTTTCTTCTGCATCACAGGGCCGTTGGATGTGAAGTTCACCCCTCTGATCTTGACGTTGTA
GATGAGGCAGCCGTCCTGGAGGCTGGTGTCCTGGGTAGCGGTCAGCACGCCCCCGTCTTCGTATGTGGTG
ACTCTCTCCCATGTGAAGCCCTCAGGGAAGGACTGCTTGAAGAAGTCGGGGATGCCCTGGGTGTGGTTGA
TGAAGGTCTTGCTGCCGTAGAGGAAGCTAGTAGCCAGGATGTCGAAGGCGAAGGGGAGAGGGCCGCCCTC
GACCACCTTGATTCTCATGGTCTGGGTGCCCTCGTAGGGCTTGCCTTCGCCCTCGGATGTGCACTTGAAG
TGATGGTTGTCCACGGTGCCCTCCATGTACAGCTTCATGTGCATGTTCTCCTTAATCAGCTCGCTTGGCC
CGGGATTCTCTTCGACATCCCCTGCTTGTTTCAACAGGGAGAAGTTAGTGGCTCCGCTTCCGTTATCTCC
GGACAAGGCCTGCTCGGGTGCGCGCTTGTGAAAAATGACCGACTGTCTCTGCTGGTACTGCTGCTTGCGC
CTCTTTTTTTTGTCACACTGGCACAGCAGCAGCATCTTGAAAGTGGTTCTGAATGTTTTGTTGCACAGAG
CATAGCACACGGGGTTCACGGTGCTGTTGATGTAGCACAGCCAGTAGCCCAGATTCCAAAAGGTTTTGGG
TATGCAGCTGTCACAAAAGGTGTTCACCAGAACCATGATGTTGTATGGGGTCCAAGTGATGATGAAGGCA
AGCAAGATCGCACTGAGGGTCTGGGCCGCTTTCTTCTCCTTGACCAGGGACATCCTTTTCCGCTTAGTGA
TCTGACTTCTGGTCTTCAGAGCAAACCTCTTGGCCAGAGTGGCTTCCTTGAAGGACAGAGGTAGAGTGGC
CGTGCTCTTACCCACTGAGGAGTTGACGTCAGAAGTCTTAGCTGTGTCCACGGCTGACTCTAGCTGGATG
GGAAGCTTGGAGAAGCTTTTTGGAAAACTGCCTCCATCGTCCACGCTCTTCTGGGCCTGCAGCTTGTCGG
CTTTCCTCTCCAAGTCCACCATCCCCAGCTCCTCCTCAGGCACCTGCAGGTTGTCCGATGAGGGTAACTT
GGTGGAGTTGAGGATGGTGCTGTGACCCGGAAGCTTGAGCACGATGGAGTAGATGGCTCTCGTCTCGGAG
CCAATGTCCTCCTCGTCGGAGGAGGCGGAGTTCTCCAGGGAGGCAGCAGCATCATTGTTGTTCCAACTGT
CACTGCTGCTGTGGTCTTGGTCCATCTGCTCGGAGCTGGGTTTCCAGCTCTTGGTTGTGAACCAGAAGTG
GCAGCGGCCATACTTCCTCCTGTTGGAGCGTTTCATGCTTTGCTGTTGAAGTTCGTAACTGCTGCAGCTT
CGAGAACTGCCCGTGGGGTGGACAAAGTTTTCTGTCTCTGCCTCTGTCCCAGAGGCTTGCAGGCCAGCAA
GCTCTTTGGTACGCTTTTCAGTTTCCTTATAGATCCTCCAGTATAAAATAGTCATAATGGTGACAGGCAT
ATAAAAACCAGCGATGGCTGTGCCAAAAGTAATGGTGGGCTCACTGAGGAACTGAATGAAGCACTCTCCC
GGAGGCACAGTTCTCTTTCCAACAAAGTATTGCCAGAACAAGATGGCAGGAGCCCAAAGGACAAAGGAGA
TGACCCAAGCCAGACCGATCATCACACCGGCTCTCTTTGTTGTTCGTTTGGCTCGGTACGTGAGCGGCCT
CGTGATGGAAAAGTATCTGTCAAAGCTGATGACCAGAAGATTCATAACAGAGGCATTGCTGGCTACGCAG
TCAATGGCAAGCCAGAGGTCACAGGCCAAGTTCCCTAAGGCCCATCGATTCATGATGATGTAGGTCGTAA
ACAGATTCATTGAAATGACCCCGATAATCAGATCGGCACAGGCCAGGCTTAAGAGGAAGTAGTTGTTGAC
CGTCTTCAGCTGCTTGTTGACCTTAAATGACACAATTACCAGGATGTTGCCGATGATGGTCACCAAGGCC
AGGATGCCCGTTAAGAAAGCGATGAAGACCACTTGCCAGACGGTATGACCTCCCAGAGGGTCATCGGTGG
TACCGTCTGGAGAGGAGAAATTGCCAGCTGCTCGAGAAACATTGTAGCTGCCGAAATGAGTGACGGTTCC
CGGGGGCAGCCCTGCATCGGAGGGGCTGTGTATCCAGGAGGAGCTGATGTTTGGAAACAAAGGCGAGGTT
GTACTGTTATTGTGCAAGGTAGCGTAATCTGGAACATCGTATGGGTACATGGTGGCAAGCTTTACTAGTG
GTGGCGCTAGCATAACTTCGTATAAAGTATCCTATACGAAGTTATTTGCCTTAACCCAGAAATTATCACT
GTTATTCTTTAGAATGGTGCAAAGAATAACTTCGTATAATGTATGCTATACGAAGTTATGGCGCGCCAAT
CAACCTCTGGATTACAAAATTTGTGAAAGATTGACTGGTATTCTTAACTATGTTGCTCCTTTTACGCTAT
GTGGATACGCTGCTTTAATGCCTTTGTATCATGCTATTGCTTCCCGTATGGCTTTCATTTTCTCCTCCTT
GTATAAATCCTGGTTGCTGTCTCTTTATGAGGAGTTGTGGCCCGTTGTCAGGCAACGTGGCGTGGTGTGC
ACTGTGTTTGCTGACGCAACCCCCACTGGTTGGGGCATTGCCACCACCTGTCAGCTCCTTTCCGGGACTT
TCGCTTTCCCCCTCCCTATTGCCACGGCGGAACTCATCGCCGCCTGCCTTGCCCGCTGCTGGACAGGGGC
TCGGCTGTTGGGCACTGACAATTCCGTGGTGTTGTCGGGGAAGCTGACGTCCTTTCCATGGCTGCTCGCC
TGTGTTGCCACCTGGATTCTGCGCGGGACGTCCTTCTGCTACGTCCCTTCGGCCCTCAATCCAGCGGACC
TTCCTTCCCGCGGCCTGCTGCCGGCTCTGCGGCCTCTTCCGCGTCTTCGCCTTCGCCCTCAGACGAGTCG
GATCTCCCTTTGGGCCGCCTCCCCGCCTGGATCCTGTGCCTTCTAGTTGCCAGCCATCTGTTGTTTGCCC
CTCCCCCGTGCCTTCCTTGACCCTGGAAGGTGCCACTCCCACTGTCCTTTCCTAATAAAATGAGGAAATT
GCATCGCATTGTCTGAGTAGGTGTCATTCTATTCTGGGGGGTGGGGTGGGGCAGGACAGCAAGGGGGAGG
ATTGGGAAGACAATAGCAGGCATGCTGGGGATGCGGTGGGCTCTATGGCAGGAACCCCTAGTGATGGAGT
TGGCCACTCCCTCTCTGCGCGCTCGCTCGCTCACTGAGGCCGGGCGACCAAAGGTCGCCCGACGCCCGGG
CTTTGCCCGGGCGGCCTCAGTGAGCGAGCGAGCGCGCAGCTGCCTGCAGGGGCGCCTGATGCGGTATTTT
CTCCTTACGCATCTGTGCGGTATTTCACACCGCATA
[95 nt withheld, positions 4517-4611]
T
[46 nt withheld, positions 4613-4658]
C
[141 nt withheld, positions 4660-4800]
CCTTTGACGTTGGAGTCCACGTTCTTT
[37 nt withheld, positions 4828-4864]
ACTCTATCTCGGGCTATTCTTTTGATTTATAAGGGATTTTGCCGATTTCGGTCTATTGGTTAAAAAATGA
GCTGATTTAACAAAAATTTAACGCGAATTTTAACAAAATATTAACGTTTACAATTTTATGGTGCACTCTC
AGTACAATCTGCTCTGATGCCGCATAGTTAAGCCAGCCCCGACACCCGCCAACACCCGCTGACGCGCCCT
GACGGGCTTGTCTGCTCCCGGCATCCGCTTACAGACAAGCTGTGACCGTCTCCGGGAGCTGCATGTGTCA
GAGGTTTTCACCGTCATCACCGAAACGCGCGAGACGAAAGGGCCTCGTGATACGCCTATTTTTATAGGTT
AATGTCATGATAATAATGGTTTCTTAGACGTCAGGTGGCACTTTTCGGGGAAATGTGCGCGGAACCCCTA
TTTGTTTATTTTTCTAAATACATTCAAATATGTATCCGCTCATGAGACAATAACCCTGATAAATGCTTCA
ATAATATTGAAAAAGGAAGAGTATGAGTATTCAACATTTCCGTGTCGCCCTTATTCCCTTTTTTGCGGCA
TTTTGCCTTCCTGTTTTTGCTCACCCAGAAACGCTGGTGAAAGTAAAAGATGCTGAAGATCAGTTGGGTG
CACGAGTGGGTTACATCGAACTGGATCTCAACAGCGGTAAGATCCTTGAGAGTTTTCGCCCCGAAGAACG
TTTTCCAATGATGAGCACTTTTAAAGTTCTGCTATGTGGCGCGGTATTATCCCGTATTGACGCCGGGCAA
GAGCAACTCGGTCGCCGCATACACTATTCTCAGAATGACTTGGTTGAGTACTCACCAGTCACAGAAAAGC
ATCTTACGGATGGCATGACAGTAAGAGAATTATGCAGTGCTGCCATAACCATGAGTGATAACACTGCGGC
CAACTTACTTCTGACAACGATCGGAGGACCGAAGGAGCTAACCGCTTTTTTGCACAACATGGGGGATCAT
GTAACTCGCCTTGATCGTTGGGAACCGGAGCTGAATGAAGCCATACCAAACGACGAGCGTGACACCACGA
TGCCTGTAGCAATGGCAACAACGTTGCGCAAACTATTAACTGGCGAACTACTTACTCTAGCTTCCCGGCA
ACAATTAATAGACTGGATGGAGGCGGATAAAGTTGCAGGACCACTTCTGCGCTCGGCCCTTCCGGCTGGC
TGGTTTATTGCTGATAAATCTGGAGCCGGTGAGCGTGGGTCTCGCGGTATCATTGCAGCACTGGGGCCAG
ATGGTAAGCCCTCCCGTATCGTAGTTATCTACACGACGGGGAGTCAGGCAACTATGGATGAACGAAATAG
ACAGATCGCTGAGATAGGTGCCTCACTGATTAAGCATTGGTAACTGTCAGACCAAGTTTACTCATATATA
CTTTAGATTGATTTAAAACTTCATTTTTAATTTAAAAGGATCTAGGTGAAGATCCTTTTTGATAATCTCA
TGACCAAAATCCCTTAACGTGAGTTTTCGTTCCACTGAGCGTCAGACCCCGTAGAAAAGATCAAAGGATC
TTCTTGAGATCCTTTTTTTCTGCGCGTAATCTGCTGCTTGCAAACAAAAAAACCACCGCTACCAGCGGTG
GTTTGTTTGCCGGATCAAGAGCTACCAACTCTTTTTCCGAAGGTAACTGGCTTCAGCAGAGCGCAGATAC
CAAATACTGTTCTTCTAGTGTAGCCGTAGTTAGGCCACCACTTCAAGAACTCTGTAGCACCGCCTACATA
CCTCGCTCTGCTAATCCTGTTACCAGTGGCTGCTGCCAGTGGCGATAAGTCGTGTCTTACCGGGTTGGAC
TCAAGACGATAGTTACCGGATAAGGCGCAGCGGTCGGGCTGAACGGGGGGTTCGTGCACACAGCCCAGCT
TGGAGCGAACGACCTACACCGAACTGAGATACCTACAGCGTGAGCTATGAGAAAGCGCCACGCTTCCCGA
AGGGAGAAAGGCGGACAGGTATCCGGTAAGCGGCAGGGTCGGAACAGGAGAGCGCACGAGGGAGCTTCCA
GGGGGAAACGCCTGGTATCTTTATAGTCCTGTCGGGTTTCGCCACCTCTGACTTGAGCGTCGATTTTTGT
GATGCTCGTCAGGGGGGCGGAGCCTATGGAAAAACGCCAGCAACGCGGCCTTTTTACGGTTCCTGGCCTT
TTGCTGGCCTTTTGCTCACATGT
